LOCUS       Exported 5897 bp ds-DNA circular SYN 13-MAY-2021
DEFINITION  Retroviral expression of a mutant of Sox17 that improves efficiency
            of iPSC generation.
ACCESSION   .
VERSION     .
KEYWORDS    pMX-eSOX17WHC
SOURCE      synthetic DNA construct
  ORGANISM  synthetic DNA construct
REFERENCE   1 (bases 1 to 5897)
  AUTHORS   Veerapandian V, Ackermann JO, Srivastava Y, Malik V, Weng M, Yang X,
            Jauch R
  TITLE     Directed Evolution of Reprogramming Factors by Cell Selection and
            Sequencing.
  JOURNAL   Stem Cell Reports. 2018 Aug 14;11(2):593-606. doi:
            10.1016/j.stemcr.2018.07.002. Epub 2018 Aug 2.
  PUBMED    30078555
REFERENCE   2 (bases 1 to 5897)
  AUTHORS   .
  TITLE     Direct Submission
  JOURNAL   Exported May 13, 2021 from SnapGene Server 1.1.58
            http://www.snapgene.com
FEATURES             Location/Qualifiers
     source          1..5897
                     /organism="synthetic DNA construct"
                     /mol_type="other DNA"
     LTR             22..615
                     /note="long terminal repeat from Moloney murine leukemia
                     virus"
     misc_feature    678..1035
                     /label=MMLV Psi
                     /note="packaging signal of Moloney murine leukemia virus
                     (MMLV)"
     CDS             1094..1510
                     /label=gag (truncated)
                     /note="truncated Moloney murine leukemia virus (MMLV) gag
                     gene lacking the start codon"
     primer_bind     1440..1462
                     /label=pLXSN 5'
                     /note="Murine stem cell virus, forward primer. Also called
                     MSCV"
     primer_bind     1478..1494
                     /label=pBABE 5'
                     /note="Psi packaging signal, forward primer for pBABE
                     vectors"
     misc_feature    1520..1894
                     /label=pol region
                     /note="Moloney murine leukemia virus (MMLV) pol region
                     containing the splice acceptor site"
     primer_bind     1832..1848
                     /label=pBMN 5'
                     /note="MMLV sequence, for inserts in pBMN retroviral
                     vector"
     protein_bind    1915..1939
                     /gene="mutant version of attB"
                     /label=attB1
                     /bound_moiety="BP Clonase(TM)"
                     /note="recombination site for the Gateway(R) BP reaction"
     protein_bind    complement(3205..3229)
                     /gene="mutant version of attB"
                     /label=attB2
                     /bound_moiety="BP Clonase(TM)"
                     /note="recombination site for the Gateway(R) BP reaction"
     LTR             3402..3871
                     /note="long terminal repeat from Moloney murine leukemia
                     virus"
     primer_bind     complement(4001..4018)
                     /label=L4440
                     /note="L4440 vector, forward primer"
     rep_origin      complement(4172..4760)
                     /direction=LEFT
                     /label=ori
                     /note="high-copy-number ColE1/pMB1/pBR322/pUC origin of
                     replication"
     primer_bind     complement(4252..4271)
                     /label=pBR322ori-F
                     /note="pBR322 origin, forward primer"
     CDS             complement(4924..5784)
                     /codon_start=1
                     /gene="bla"
                     /product="beta-lactamase"
                     /label=AmpR
                     /note="confers resistance to ampicillin, carbenicillin, and
                     related antibiotics"
                     /translation="MSIQHFRVALIPFFAAFCLPVFAHPETLVKVKDAEDQLGARVGYI
                     ELDLNSGKILESFRPEERFPMMSTFKVLLCGAVLSRIDAGQEQLGRRIHYSQNDLVEYS
                     PVTEKHLTDGMTVRELCSAAITMSDNTAANLLLTTIGGPKELTAFLHNMGDHVTRLDRW
                     EPELNEAIPNDERDTTMPVAMATTLRKLLTGELLTLASRQQLIDWMEADKVAGPLLRSA
                     LPAGWFIADKSGAGERGSRGIIAALGPDGKPSRIVVIYTTGSQATMDERNRQIAEIGAS
                     LIKHW"
     primer_bind     5547..5566
                     /label=Amp-R
                     /note="Ampicillin resistance gene, reverse primer"
     promoter        complement(5785..5889)
                     /gene="bla"
                     /label=AmpR promoter
ORIGIN
        1 cccgaaaagt gccacctgca taatgaaaga ccccacctgt aggtttggca agctagctta
       61 agtaacgcca ttttgcaagg catggaaaaa tacataactg agaatagaaa agttcagatc
      121 aaggtcagga acagatggaa cagctgaata tgggccaaac aggatatctg tggtaagcag
      181 ttcctgcccc ggctcagggc caagaacaga tggaacagct gaatatgggc caaacaggat
      241 atctgtggta agcagttcct gccccggctc agggccaaga acagatggtc cccagatgcg
      301 gtccagccct cagcagtttc tagagaacca tcagatgttt ccagggtgcc ccaaggacct
      361 gaaatgaccc tgtgccttat ttgaactaac caatcagttc gcttctcgct tctgttcgcg
      421 cgcttctgct ccccgagctc aataaaagag cccacaaccc ctcactcggc gcgccagtcc
      481 tccgattgac tgagtcgccc gggtacccgt gtatccaata aaccctcttg cagttgcatc
      541 cgacttgtgg tctcgctgtt ccttgggagg gtctcctctg agtgattgac tacccgtcag
      601 cgggggtctt tcatttgggg gctcgtccgg gatcgggaga cccctgccca gggaccaccg
      661 acccaccacc gggaggtaag ctggccagca acttatctgt gtctgtccga ttgtctagtg
      721 tctatgactg attttatgcg cctgcgtcgg tactagttag ctaactagct ctgtatctgg
      781 cggacccgtg gtggaactga cgagttcgga acacccggcc gcaaccctgg gagacgtccc
      841 agggacttcg ggggccgttt ttgtggcccg acctgagtcc aaaaatcccg atcgttttgg
      901 actctttggt gcacccccct aataggaggg atatgtggtt ctggtaggag acgagaacct
      961 aaaacagttc ccgcctccgt ctgaattttt gctttcggtt tgggaccgaa gccgcgccgc
     1021 gcgtcttgtc tgctgcagca tcgttctgtg ttgtctctgt ctgactgtgt ttctgtattt
     1081 gtctgaaaat tagggccaga ctgttaccac tcccttaagt ttgaccttag gtcactggaa
     1141 agatgtcgag cggatcgctc acaaccagtc ggtagatgtc aagaagagac gttgggttac
     1201 cttctgctct gcagaatggc caacctttaa cgtcggatgg ccgcgagacg gcacctttaa
     1261 ccgagacctc atcacccagg ttaagatcaa ggtcttttca cctggcccgc atggacaccc
     1321 agaccaggtc ccctacatcg tgacctggga agccttggct tttgaccccc ctccctgggt
     1381 caagcccttt gtacacccta agcctccgcc tcctcttcct ccatccgccc cgtctctccc
     1441 ccttgaacct cctcgttcga ccccgcctcg atcctccctt tatccagccc tcactccttc
     1501 tctaggcgcc cccatatggc catatgagat cttatatggg gcacccccgc cccttgtaaa
     1561 cttccctgac cctgacatga caagagttac taacagcccc tctctccaag ctcacttaca
     1621 ggctctctac ttagtccagc acgaagtctg gagacctctg gcggcagcct accaagaaca
     1681 actggaccga ccggtggtac ctcaccctta ccgagtcggc gacacagtgt gggtccgccg
     1741 acaccagact aagaacctag aacctcgctg gaaaggacct tacacagtcc tgctgaccac
     1801 ccccaccgcc ctcaaagtag acggcatcgc agcttggata cacgccgccc acgtgaaggc
     1861 tgccgacccc gggggtggac catcctctag actgccggat ctagctagtt aatcacaagt
     1921 ttgtacaaaa aagcaggctt caccatgagc agcccggatg cgggatacgc cagtgacgac
     1981 cagagccagc cccggagcgc gcagcccgcg gtgatggcag ggttgggccc ctgtccctgg
     2041 gccgagtccc tgagccccct cggggatgta aaggtgaaag gcgaggtggt ggcgagtagc
     2101 ggggcgccag ccgggacgtc gggccgagcc aaagcggagt ctcgcatccg gcggccgatg
     2161 aacgccttta tggtgtgggc caaagacgaa cgcaagcggt tggcacagca gaacccagat
     2221 ctgcacaacg cagagctaag caagatgcta ggcaagtctt ggaaggcgtt gacctgggca
     2281 gagaagcggc ccttccatga agaggcctgt cggctgcgcg tgcagcatat gcaggaccac
     2341 cccaactaca agtaccggcc gcggcggcgc aagcaggtga agcgcatgaa gcgggtggag
     2401 ggaggcttcc tgcacgctct cgtcgagccc caggccggcg cgcttggtcc cgagggcggc
     2461 cgcgtggcca tggatggcct gggtctgcct ttcccggagc cgggctatcc ggccggtcct
     2521 ccgctgatgt ctccgcacat gggcccccac tatcgggact gccagggact gggcgctccc
     2581 gcgctcgacg gctaccctct gcccactccg gacacatccc cgctggatgg cgtggagcag
     2641 gacccggctt tctttgcagc cccgctgcca ggggactgcc cggcggccgg cacctacact
     2701 tacgctccag tctcggacta tgcagtgtcc gtagagccgc ccgctggccc catgcgagtg
     2761 gggccggacc cctcgggccc tgcgatgccg gggatcctgg cgccccccag cgctctgcac
     2821 ctgtactacg gcgcgatggg ctcgcccgcc gcaagtgcgg ggcgcggttt ccacgcgcaa
     2881 ccccagcagc cgctgcaacc gcaggcaccg cccccgccac cgcagcagca gcacccagcg
     2941 cacggccccg ggcaaccttc gccccctccc gaggctctgc cctgccggga tggcacggaa
     3001 tccaaccagc ccactgagct cctaggggag gtggaccgca cggaattcga acagtatctg
     3061 ccctttgtgt ataagcccga gatgggtctt ccctaccagg gacacgactg cggagtgaac
     3121 ctctcagaca gccacggagc catttcctcc gtggtgtccg acgctagctc agcggtctac
     3181 tattgcaact accccgacat ttaaacccag ctttcttgta caaagtggtg attcgacgat
     3241 aaaataaaag attttattta gtctccagaa aaagggggga atgaaagacc ccacctgtag
     3301 gtttggcaag ctagcttaag taacgccatt ttgcaaggca tggaaaaata cataactgag
     3361 aatagagaag ttcagatcaa ggtcaggaac agatggaaca gctgaatatg ggccaaacag
     3421 gatatctgtg gtaagcagtt cctgccccgg ctcagggcca agaacagatg gaacagctga
     3481 atatgggcca aacaggatat ctgtggtaag cagttcctgc cccggctcag ggccaagaac
     3541 agatggtccc cagatgcggt ccagccctca gcagtttcta gagaaccatc agatgtttcc
     3601 agggtgcccc aaggacctga aatgaccctg tgccttattt gaactaacca atcagttcgc
     3661 ttctcgcttc tgttcgcgcg cttctgctcc ccgagctcaa taaaagagcc cacaacccct
     3721 cactcggggc gccagtcctc cgattgactg agtcgcccgg gtacccgtgt atccaataaa
     3781 ccctcttgca gttgcatccg acttgtggtc tcgctgttcc ttgggagggt ctcctctgag
     3841 tgattgacta cccgtcagcg ggggtctttc acatgcagca tgtatcaaaa ttaatttggt
     3901 tttttttctt aagtatttac attaaatggc catagttgca ttaatgaatc ggccaacgcg
     3961 cggggagagg cggtttgcgt attgggcgct cttccgcttc ctcgctcact gactcgctgc
     4021 gctcggtcgt tcggctgcgg cgagcggtat cagctcactc aaaggcggta atacggttat
     4081 ccacagaatc aggggataac gcaggaaaga acatgtgagc aaaaggccag caaaaggcca
     4141 ggaaccgtaa aaaggccgcg ttgctggcgt ttttccatag gctccgcccc cctgacgagc
     4201 atcacaaaaa tcgacgctca agtcagaggt ggcgaaaccc gacaggacta taaagatacc
     4261 aggcgtttcc ccctggaagc tccctcgtgc gctctcctgt tccgaccctg ccgcttaccg
     4321 gatacctgtc cgcctttctc ccttcgggaa gcgtggcgct ttctcatagc tcacgctgta
     4381 ggtatctcag ttcggtgtag gtcgttcgct ccaagctggg ctgtgtgcac gaaccccccg
     4441 ttcagcccga ccgctgcgcc ttatccggta actatcgtct tgagtccaac ccggtaagac
     4501 acgacttatc gccactggca gcagccactg gtaacaggat tagcagagcg aggtatgtag
     4561 gcggtgctac agagttcttg aagtggtggc ctaactacgg ctacactaga agaacagtat
     4621 ttggtatctg cgctctgctg aagccagtta ccttcggaaa aagagttggt agctcttgat
     4681 ccggcaaaca aaccaccgct ggtagcggtg gtttttttgt ttgcaagcag cagattacgc
     4741 gcagaaaaaa aggatctcaa gaagatcctt tgatcttttc tacggggtct gacgctcagt
     4801 ggaacgaaaa ctcacgttaa gggattttgg tcatgagatt atcaaaaagg atcttcacct
     4861 agatcctttt gcggccggcc gcaaatcaat ctaaagtata tatgagtaaa cttggtctga
     4921 cagttaccaa tgcttaatca gtgaggcacc tatctcagcg atctgtctat ttcgttcatc
     4981 catagttgcc tgactccccg tcgtgtagat aactacgata cgggagggct taccatctgg
     5041 ccccagtgct gcaatgatac cgcgagaccc acgctcaccg gctccagatt tatcagcaat
     5101 aaaccagcca gccggaaggg ccgagcgcag aagtggtcct gcaactttat ccgcctccat
     5161 ccagtctatt aattgttgcc gggaagctag agtaagtagt tcgccagtta atagtttgcg
     5221 caacgttgtt gccattgcta caggcatcgt ggtgtcacgc tcgtcgtttg gtatggcttc
     5281 attcagctcc ggttcccaac gatcaaggcg agttacatga tcccccatgt tgtgcaaaaa
     5341 agcggttagc tccttcggtc ctccgatcgt tgtcagaagt aagttggccg cagtgttatc
     5401 actcatggtt atggcagcac tgcataattc tcttactgtc atgccatccg taagatgctt
     5461 ttctgtgact ggtgagtact caaccaagtc attctgagaa tagtgtatgc ggcgaccgag
     5521 ttgctcttgc ccggcgtcaa tacgggataa taccgcgcca catagcagaa ctttaaaagt
     5581 gctcatcatt ggaaaacgtt cttcggggcg aaaactctca aggatcttac cgctgttgag
     5641 atccagttcg atgtaaccca ctcgtgcacc caactgatct tcagcatctt ttactttcac
     5701 cagcgtttct gggtgagcaa aaacaggaag gcaaaatgcc gcaaaaaagg gaataagggc
     5761 gacacggaaa tgttgaatac tcatactctt cctttttcaa tattattgaa gcatttatca
     5821 gggttattgt ctcatgagcg gatacatatt tgaatgtatt tagaaaaata aacaaatagg
     5881 ggttccgcgc acatttc
//
