[The description below was written by a language model from this plasmid's Addgene catalogue record and the feature table of its GenBank file.]
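Description:
pMX-eSOX17WHC is a 5,897 bp Moloney murine leukemia virus (MMLV)-based retroviral vector built on the pMX backbone for expressing an engineered mouse Sox17 variant in mammalian cells. It is propagated in bacteria through a high-copy ColE1/pUC-type origin and selected with ampicillin via the beta-lactamase gene and its own promoter. The record lists no mammalian selection marker or reporter.

The viral portion consists of a 5′ MMLV LTR, the Psi packaging signal, a truncated gag segment lacking its start codon (an extended packaging region), a pol-derived fragment carrying the splice acceptor site, the insert region, and a 3′ LTR. No separate internal promoter is annotated, so expression presumably depends on the 5′ LTR, as is usual for pMX vectors. The vector lacks functional gag, pol and env genes, so these must be supplied in trans by a packaging system to make replication-incompetent particles that integrate the cassette into target cells.

The insert itself is not annotated as a feature, but it evidently sits in the roughly 1.3 kb interval between the attB1 and attB2 Gateway recombination sites. These sites suggest Gateway recombination was used, although the catalogue gives the cloning method as unknown. According to the catalogue fields, eSOX17WHC is mouse Sox17 with three substitutions, L46W, V53H and E57C. The variant is described as improving the efficiency of induced pluripotent stem cell generation and comes from work on directed evolution of reprogramming factors by cell selection and sequencing. The construct is therefore suited to retroviral delivery of this enhanced factor in somatic cell reprogramming experiments.
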