Addgene plasmid #118839: pMX-eSOX17WHC
Purpose: Retroviral expression of a mutant of Sox17 that improves efficiency of iPSC generation
Depositing lab: Ralf Jauch. Depositing organization: Guangzhou Institute of Biomedicine and Health (GIBH), Chinese Academy of Sciences. Publication: Directed Evolution of Reprogramming Factors by Cell Selection and Sequencing. Veerapandian V, Ackermann JO, Srivastava Y, Malik V, Weng M, Yang X, Jauch R. Stem Cell Reports. 2018 Aug 14;11(2):593-606. doi: 10.1016/j.stemcr.2018.07.002. Epub 2018 Aug 2. PubMed 30078555.
Backbone
  Vector backbone: pMX
  Vector type: Mammalian Expression, Retroviral
Growth in bacteria
  Bacterial resistance: Ampicillin, 100 μg/mL
  Growth temperature: 37°C
  Growth strain: NEB Stable
  Copy number: High Copy
Gene/Insert
  Gene/Insert name: eSOX17WHC
  Species: M. musculus (mouse)
  Mutation: WHC: L46W, V53H, E57C
  Entrez Gene: Sox17
  Cloning method: Unknown
  Sequencing primers: 5′ n/a
Terms and licenses: Academic/Nonprofit Terms; Industry Terms: Not Available to Industry
How to cite: pMX-eSOX17WHC was a gift from Ralf Jauch (Addgene plasmid # 118839 ; http://n2t.net/addgene:118839 ; RRID:Addgene_118839)
